Addgene plasmid #13032: pcDNA3-mRFP
Purpose: Mammalian expression vector for cloning your gene fused to mRFP
Depositing lab: Doug Golenbock. Depositing organization: University of Massachusetts, Worcester.
Backbone
  Vector backbone: pcDNA3
  Backbone manufacturer: Invitrogen
  Backbone size w/o insert (bp): 5446
  Vector type: Mammalian Expression
  Selectable markers: Neomycin (select with G418)
Growth in bacteria
  Bacterial resistance: Ampicillin, 100 μg/mL
  Growth temperature: 37°C
  Growth strain: DH5alpha
  Copy number: High Copy
Gene/Insert
  Gene/Insert name: Monomer Red Fluorescent Protein (alt name: mRFP)
  Insert size (bp): 678
  GenBank ID: AF506027
  Cloning method: Restriction Enzyme; 5′ cloning site XhoI (not destroyed); 3′ cloning site XbaI (not destroyed)
  Sequencing primers: 5′ T7; 3′ GTCTTGTAGTTGCCGTCGTC
Resource information
  A portion of this plasmid was derived from a plasmid made by: mRFP is from Roger Tsien, UCSD.
Terms and licenses: Academic/Nonprofit Terms; Industry Terms: Not Available to Industry
Depositor comments: mRFP cloned into the old, discontinued pcDNA3 vector from Invitrogen.
How to cite: pcDNA3-mRFP was a gift from Doug Golenbock (Addgene plasmid # 13032 ; http://n2t.net/addgene:13032 ; RRID:Addgene_13032)
