[The description below was written by a language model from this plasmid's Addgene catalogue record and pLannotate feature annotations shown in this document.]
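Description:
pcDNA3-mRFP is a mammalian expression plasmid built on the older, discontinued Invitrogen pcDNA3 backbone, carrying the coding sequence for monomeric red fluorescent protein (mRFP1, a mammalian codon-optimized monomeric derivative of DsRed). The sequenced record is about 6.1 kb, consistent with a 678 bp insert placed in a roughly 5.4 kb backbone. The plasmid replicates in E. coli at high copy from a ColE1/pUC-type origin and is selected with ampicillin through the β-lactamase gene and its native promoter. An f1 origin is also present, which permits single-stranded DNA production. For mammalian cells, an SV40 early promoter drives the neomycin phosphotransferase gene, followed by an SV40 polyadenylation signal, allowing stable lines to be selected with G418.

The expression cassette consists of the human cytomegalovirus immediate early enhancer and promoter, the mRFP open reading frame, and the bovine growth hormone polyadenylation signal. T7 and SP6 phage promoters flank the cloning region in opposite orientations and can serve for in vitro transcription or as sequencing primer sites. mRFP was inserted between XhoI and XbaI, both of which remain intact. The polylinker sequence between the T7 promoter and the start of mRFP is therefore available for inserting a gene of interest upstream, which would place mRFP at the C-terminus of the resulting fusion, although the record does not spell out the reading frame or the available sites. Several short annotations (HIV-1 LTR, ble, lacI, bom and a small SV40 promoter fragment) are partial matches and most likely backbone remnants rather than functional elements. The stated purpose is to make red fluorescent fusion proteins for expression in mammalian cells.
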