Features (pLannotate 1.2.2; 21 found; start..end, strand, type, name):
     28..80      -  misc_feature   bom (fragment): basis of mobility region from pBR322
    235..614     +  enhancer       CMV enhancer: human cytomegalovirus immediate early enhancer
    615..818     +  promoter       CMV promoter: human cytomegalovirus (CMV) immediate early promoter
    814..847     +  LTR            5' LTR (truncated) (fragment): truncated 5' long terminal repeat (LTR) from HIV-1
    863..881     +  promoter       T7 promoter: promoter for bacteriophage T7 RNA polymerase
    977..1654    +  CDS            mRFP1: monomeric derivative of DsRed (Campbell et al., 2002) mammalian codon-optimized
   1670..1688    -  promoter       SP6 promoter: promoter for bacteriophage SP6 RNA polymerase
   1714..1938    +  polyA_signal   bGH poly(A) signal: bovine growth hormone polyadenylation signal
   1942..1963    +  promoter       SV40 promoter (fragment): SV40 enhancer and early promoter
   1984..2412    +  rep_origin     f1 ori (sequence partly withheld): f1 bacteriophage origin of replication; arrow indicates direction of (+) strand synthesis
   2426..2755    +  promoter       SV40 promoter: SV40 enhancer and early promoter
   2822..3613    +  CDS            neo: KKA2_KLEPN - Also known as kan, nptII. Experimental evidence at protein level: Swiss-Prot protein existence level 1. Resistance to kanamycin, neomycin, paromomycin, ribostamycin, butirosin and gentamicin B. From Klebsiella pneumoniae.
   3637..3795    +  CDS            ble (fragment): BLE_KLEPN - Experimental evidence at protein level: Swiss-Prot protein existence level 1. Binding protein with a strong affinity to the bleomycin family of antibiotics. Binds to CL990; an antimitotic-antibiotic compound. From Klebsiella pneumoniae.
   3790..3911    +  polyA_signal   SV40 poly(A) signal: SV40 polyadenylation signal
   3984..4000    -  protein_bind   lac operator: The lac repressor binds to the lac operator to inhibit transcription in E. coli. This inhibition can be relieved by adding lactose or isopropyl-β-D-thiogalactopyranoside (IPTG). lac repressor encoded by lacI
   4008..4038    -  promoter       lac promoter: promoter for the E. coli lac operon
   4053..4074    -  protein_bind   CAP binding site: CAP binding activates transcription in the presence of cAMP. E. coli catabolite activator protein
   4087..4179    -  CDS            lacI (fragment): lac repressor; lacI; The lac repressor binds to the lac operator to inhibit transcription in E. coli. This inhibition can be relieved by adding lactose or isopropyl-β-D-thiogalactopyranoside (IPTG).
   4362..4950    -  rep_origin     ori: high-copy-number ColE1/pMB1/pBR322/pUC origin of replication
   5121..5981    -  CDS            AmpR: β-lactamase; bla; confers resistance to ampicillin, carbenicillin, and related antibiotics
   5982..6086    -  promoter       AmpR promoter: bla
>Addgene plasmid #13032 | pcDNA3-mRFP | addgene full sequence | sequence record 211651 | Addgene NGS Result
GACGGATCGGGAGATCTCCCGATCCCCTATGGTGCACTCTCAGTACAATCTGCTCTGATGCCGCATAGTT
AAGCCAGTATCTGCTCCCTGCTTGTGTGTTGGAGGTCGCTGAGTAGTGCGCGAGCAAAATTTAAGCTACA
ACAAGGCAAGGCTTGACCGACAATTGCATGAAGAATCTGCTTAGGGTTAGGCGTTTTGCGCTGCTTCGCG
ATGTACGGGCCAGATATACGCGTTGACATTGATTATTGACTAGTTATTAATAGTAATCAATTACGGGGTC
ATTAGTTCATAGCCCATATATGGAGTTCCGCGTTACATAACTTACGGTAAATGGCCCGCCTGGCTGACCG
CCCAACGACCCCCGCCCATTGACGTCAATAATGACGTATGTTCCCATAGTAACGCCAATAGGGACTTTCC
ATTGACGTCAATGGGTGGAGTATTTACGGTAAACTGCCCACTTGGCAGTACATCAAGTGTATCATATGCC
AAGTACGCCCCCTATTGACGTCAATGACGGTAAATGGCCCGCCTGGCATTATGCCCAGTACATGACCTTA
TGGGACTTTCCTACTTGGCAGTACATCTACGTATTAGTCATCGCTATTACCATGGTGATGCGGTTTTGGC
AGTACATCAATGGGCGTGGATAGCGGTTTGACTCACGGGGATTTCCAAGTCTCCACCCCATTGACGTCAA
TGGGAGTTTGTTTTGGCACCAAAATCAACGGGACTTTCCAAAATGTCGTAACAACTCCGCCCCATTGACG
CAAATGGGCGGTAGGCGTGTACGGTGGGAGGTCTATATAAGCAGAGCTCTCTGGCTAACTAGAGAACCCA
CTGCTTACTGGCTTATCGAAATTAATACGACTCACTATAGGGAGACCCAAGCTTGGTACCGAGCTCGGAT
CCACTAGTAACGGCCGCCAGTGTGCTGGAATTCTGCAGATATCCATCACACTGGCGGCCGCTCGAGATGG
CCTCCTCCGAGGACGTCATCAAGGAGTTCATGCGCTTCAAGGTGCGCATGGAGGGCTCCGTGAACGGCCA
CGAGTTCGAGATCGAGGGCGAGGGCGAGGGCCGCCCCTACGAGGGCACCCAGACCGCCAAGCTGAAGGTG
ACCAAGGGCGGCCCCCTGCCCTTCGCCTGGGACATCCTGTCCCCTCAGTTCCAGTACGGCTCCAAGGCCT
ACGTGAAGCACCCCGCCGACATCCCCGACTACTTGAAGCTGTCCTTCCCCGAGGGCTTCAAGTGGGAGCG
CGTGATGAACTTCGAGGACGGCGGCGTGGTGACCGTGACCCAGGACTCCTCCCTGCAGGACGGCGAGTTC
ATCTACAAGGTGAAGCTGCGCGGCACCAACTTCCCCTCCGACGGCCCCGTAATGCAGAAGAAGACCATGG
GCTGGGAGGCCTCCACCGAGCGGATGTACCCCGAGGACGGCGCCCTGAAGGGCGAGATCAAGATGAGGCT
GAAGCTGAAGGACGGCGGCCACTACGACGCCGAGGTCAAGACCACCTACATGGCCAAGAAGCCCGTGCAG
CTGCCCGGCGCCTACAAGACCGACATCAAGCTGGACATCACCTCCCACAACGAGGACTACACCATCGTGG
AACAGTACGAGCGCGCCGAGGGCCGCCACTCCACCGGCGCCTAATCTAGAGGGCCCTATTCTATAGTGTC
ACCTAAATGCTAGAGCTCGCTGATCAGCCTCGACTGTGCCTTCTAGTTGCCAGCCATCTGTTGTTTGCCC
CTCCCCCGTGCCTTCCTTGACCCTGGAAGGTGCCACTCCCACTGTCCTTTCCTAATAAAATGAGGAAATT
GCATCGCATTGTCTGAGTAGGTGTCATTCTATTCTGGGGGGTGGGGTGGGGCAGGACAGCAAGGGGGAGG
ATTGGGAAGACAATAGCAGGCATGCTGGGGATGCGGTGGGCTCTATGGCTTCTGAGGCGGAAAGAACCAG
CTGGGGCTCTAGGGGGTATCCCC
[124 nt withheld, positions 1984-2107]
C
[91 nt withheld, positions 2109-2199]
A
[49 nt withheld, positions 2201-2249]
CCTTTGACGTTGGAGTCCACGTTCTTT
[37 nt withheld, positions 2277-2313]
ACCCTATCTCGGTCTATTCTTTTGATTTATAAGGGATTTTGCCGATTTCGGCCTATTGGTTAAAAAATGA
GCTGATTTAACAAAAATTTAACGCGAATTAATTCTGTGGAATGTGTGTCAGTTAGGGTGTGGAAAGTCCC
CAGGCTCCCCAGCAGGCAGAAGTATGCAAAGCATGCATCTCAATTAGTCAGCAACCAGGTGTGGAAAGTC
CCCAGGCTCCCCAGCAGGCAGAAGTATGCAAAGCATGCATCTCAATTAGTCAGCAACCATAGTCCCGCCC
CTAACTCCGCCCATCCCGCCCCTAACTCCGCCCAGTTCCGCCCATTCTCCGCCCCATGGCTGACTAATTT
TTTTTATTTATGCAGAGGCCGAGGCCGCCTCTGCCTCTGAGCTATTCCAGAAGTAGTGAGGAGGCTTTTT
TGGAGGCCTAGGCTTTTGCAAAAAGCTCCCGGGAGCTTGTATATCCATTTTCGGATCTGATCAAGAGACA
GGATGAGGATCGTTTCGCATGATTGAACAAGATGGATTGCACGCAGGTTCTCCGGCCGCTTGGGTGGAGA
GGCTATTCGGCTATGACTGGGCACAACAGACAATCGGCTGCTCTGATGCCGCCGTGTTCCGGCTGTCAGC
GCAGGGGCGCCCGGTTCTTTTTGTCAAGACCGACCTGTCCGGTGCCCTGAATGAACTGCAGGACGAGGCA
GCGCGGCTATCGTGGCTGGCCACGACGGGCGTTCCTTGCGCAGCTGTGCTCGACGTTGTCACTGAAGCGG
GAAGGGACTGGCTGCTATTGGGCGAAGTGCCGGGGCAGGATCTCCTGTCATCTCACCTTGCTCCTGCCGA
GAAAGTATCCATCATGGCTGATGCAATGCGGCGGCTGCATACGCTTGATCCGGCTACCTGCCCATTCGAC
CACCAAGCGAAACATCGCATCGAGCGAGCACGTACTCGGATGGAAGCCGGTCTTGTCGATCAGGATGATC
TGGACGAAGAGCATCAGGGGCTCGCGCCAGCCGAACTGTTCGCCAGGCTCAAGGCGCGCATGCCCGACGG
CGAGGATCTCGTCGTGACCCATGGCGATGCCTGCTTGCCGAATATCATGGTGGAAAATGGCCGCTTTTCT
GGATTCATCGACTGTGGCCGGCTGGGTGTGGCGGACCGCTATCAGGACATAGCGTTGGCTACCCGTGATA
TTGCTGAAGAGCTTGGCGGCGAATGGGCTGACCGCTTCCTCGTGCTTTACGGTATCGCCGCTCCCGATTC
GCAGCGCATCGCCTTCTATCGCCTTCTTGACGAGTTCTTCTGAGCGGGACTCTGGGGTTCGAAATGACCG
ACCAAGCGACGCCCAACCTGCCATCACGAGATTTCGATTCCACCGCCGCCTTCTATGAAAGGTTGGGCTT
CGGAATCGTTTTCCGGGACGCCGGCTGGATGATCCTCCAGCGCGGGGATCTCATGCTGGAGTTCTTCGCC
CACCCCAACTTGTTTATTGCAGCTTATAATGGTTACAAATAAAGCAATAGCATCACAAATTTCACAAATA
AAGCATTTTTTTCACTGCATTCTAGTTGTGGTTTGTCCAAACTCATCAATGTATCTTATCATGTCTGTAT
ACCGTCGACCTCTAGCTAGAGCTTGGCGTAATCATGGTCATAGCTGTTTCCTGTGTGAAATTGTTATCCG
CTCACAATTCCACACAACATACGAGCCGGAAGCATAAAGTGTAAAGCCTGGGGTGCCTAATGAGTGAGCT
AACTCACATTAATTGCGTTGCGCTCACTGCCCGCTTTCCAGTCGGGAAACCTGTCGTGCCAGCTGCATTA
ATGAATCGGCCAACGCGCGGGGAGAGGCGGTTTGCGTATTGGGCGCTCTTCCGCTTCCTCGCTCACTGAC
TCGCTGCGCTCGGTCGTTCGGCTGCGGCGAGCGGTATCAGCTCACTCAAAGGCGGTAATACGGTTATCCA
CAGAATCAGGGGATAACGCAGGAAAGAACATGTGAGCAAAAGGCCAGCAAAAGGCCAGGAACCGTAAAAA
GGCCGCGTTGCTGGCGTTTTTCCATAGGCTCCGCCCCCCTGACGAGCATCACAAAAATCGACGCTCAAGT
CAGAGGTGGCGAAACCCGACAGGACTATAAAGATACCAGGCGTTTCCCCCTGGAAGCTCCCTCGTGCGCT
CTCCTGTTCCGACCCTGCCGCTTACCGGATACCTGTCCGCCTTTCTCCCTTCGGGAAGCGTGGCGCTTTC
TCATAGCTCACGCTGTAGGTATCTCAGTTCGGTGTAGGTCGTTCGCTCCAAGCTGGGCTGTGTGCACGAA
CCCCCCGTTCAGCCCGACCGCTGCGCCTTATCCGGTAACTATCGTCTTGAGTCCAACCCGGTAAGACACG
ACTTATCGCCACTGGCAGCAGCCACTGGTAACAGGATTAGCAGAGCGAGGTATGTAGGCGGTGCTACAGA
GTTCTTGAAGTGGTGGCCTAACTACGGCTACACTAGAAGAACAGTATTTGGTATCTGCGCTCTGCTGAAG
CCAGTTACCTTCGGAAAAAGAGTTGGTAGCTCTTGATCCGGCAAACAAACCACCGCTGGTAGCGGTGGTT
TTTTTGTTTGCAAGCAGCAGATTACGCGCAGAAAAAAAGGATCTCAAGAAGATCCTTTGATCTTTTCTAC
GGGGTCTGACGCTCAGTGGAACGAAAACTCACGTTAAGGGATTTTGGTCATGAGATTATCAAAAAGGATC
TTCACCTAGATCCTTTTAAATTAAAAATGAAGTTTTAAATCAATCTAAAGTATATATGAGTAAACTTGGT
CTGACAGTTACCAATGCTTAATCAGTGAGGCACCTATCTCAGCGATCTGTCTATTTCGTTCATCCATAGT
TGCCTGACTCCCCGTCGTGTAGATAACTACGATACGGGAGGGCTTACCATCTGGCCCCAGTGCTGCAATG
ATACCGCGAGACCCACGCTCACCGGCTCCAGATTTATCAGCAATAAACCAGCCAGCCGGAAGGGCCGAGC
GCAGAAGTGGTCCTGCAACTTTATCCGCCTCCATCCAGTCTATTAATTGTTGCCGGGAAGCTAGAGTAAG
TAGTTCGCCAGTTAATAGTTTGCGCAACGTTGTTGCCATTGCTACAGGCATCGTGGTGTCACGCTCGTCG
TTTGGTATGGCTTCATTCAGCTCCGGTTCCCAACGATCAAGGCGAGTTACATGATCCCCCATGTTGTGCA
AAAAAGCGGTTAGCTCCTTCGGTCCTCCGATCGTTGTCAGAAGTAAGTTGGCCGCAGTGTTATCACTCAT
GGTTATGGCAGCACTGCATAATTCTCTTACTGTCATGCCATCCGTAAGATGCTTTTCTGTGACTGGTGAG
TACTCAACCAAGTCATTCTGAGAATAGTGTATGCGGCGACCGAGTTGCTCTTGCCCGGCGTCAATACGGG
ATAATACCGCGCCACATAGCAGAACTTTAAAAGTGCTCATCATTGGAAAACGTTCTTCGGGGCGAAAACT
CTCAAGGATCTTACCGCTGTTGAGATCCAGTTCGATGTAACCCACTCGTGCACCCAACTGATCTTCAGCA
TCTTTTACTTTCACCAGCGTTTCTGGGTGAGCAAAAACAGGAAGGCAAAATGCCGCAAAAAAGGGAATAA
GGGCGACACGGAAATGTTGAATACTCATACTCTTCCTTTTTCAATATTATTGAAGCATTTATCAGGGTTA
TTGTCTCATGAGCGGATACATATTTGAATGTATTTAGAAAAATAAACAAATAGGGGTTCCGCGCACATTT
CCCCGAAAAGTGCCACCTGACGTC
