>Addgene plasmid #13032 | pcDNA3-mRFP | addgene partial sequence | sequence record 52950 | BGH-rev 5'-TAGAAGGCACAGTCGAGG-3'
TATAGAATAGGGCCCTCTAGATTAGGCGCCGGTGGAGTGGCGGCCCTCGGCGCGCTCGTACTGTTCCACG
ATGGTGTAGTCCTCGTTGTGGGAGGTGATGTCCAGCTTGATGTCGGTCTTGTAGGCGCCGGGCAGCTGCA
CGGGCTTCTTGGCCATGTAGGTGGTCTTGACCTCGGCGTCGTAGTGGCCGCCGTCCTTCAGCTTCAGCCT
CATCTTGATCTCGCCCTTCAGGGCGCCGTCCTCGGGGTACATCCGCTCGGTGGAGGCCTCCCAGCCCATG
GTCTTCTTCTGCATTACGGGGCCGTCGGAGGGGAAGTTGGTGCCGCGCAGCTTCACCTTGTAGATGAACT
CGCCGTCCTGCAGGGAGGAGTCCTGGGTCACGGTCACCACGCCGCCGTCCTCGAAGTTCATCACGCGCTC
CCACTTGAAGCCCTCGGGGAAGGACAGCTTCAAGTAGTCGGGGATGTCGGCGGGGTGCTTCACGTAGGCC
TTGGAGCCGTACTGGAACTGAGGGGACAGGATGTCCCAGGCGAAGGGCAGGGGGCCGCCCTTGGTCACCT
TCAGCTTGGCGGTCTGGGTGCCCTCGTAGGGGCGGCCCTCGCCCTCGCCCTCGATCTCGAACTCGTGGCC
GTTCACGGAGCCCTCCATGCGCACCTTGAAGCGCATGAACTCCTTGATGACGTCCTCGGAGGAGGCCATC
